Addgene plasmid #11989: pcDNA3-GFP-MMP7
Depositing lab: Steven Johnson. Depositing organization: University of Pennsylvania.
Backbone
  Vector backbone: pcDNA3-GFP
  Backbone manufacturer: invitrogen
  Backbone size w/o insert (bp): 6000
  Vector type: Mammalian Expression
  Selectable markers: Neomycin (select with G418)
Growth in bacteria
  Bacterial resistance: Ampicillin, 100 μg/mL
  Growth temperature: 37°C
  Growth strain: DH5alpha
  Copy number: High Copy
Gene/Insert
  Gene/Insert name: MMP7 (alt name: matrilysin)
  Species: H. sapiens (human)
  Insert size (bp): 800
  GenBank ID: BC003635
  Entrez Gene: MMP7 (a.k.a. MMP-7, MPSL1, PUMP-1)
  Promoter: CMV
  Tag / fusion protein: GFP (N terminal on backbone)
  Cloning method: Restriction Enzyme; 5′ cloning site EcoR1 (not destroyed); 3′ cloning site XbaI (not destroyed)
  Sequencing primers: 5′ CMV-F; 3′ BGH-rev
Terms and licenses: Academic/Nonprofit Terms; Industry Terms: Not Available to Industry
How to cite: pcDNA3-GFP-MMP7 was a gift from Steven Johnson (Addgene plasmid # 11989 ; http://n2t.net/addgene:11989 ; RRID:Addgene_11989)
