[The description below was written by a language model from this plasmid's Addgene catalogue record and pLannotate feature annotations shown in this document.]
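Description:
pcDNA3-GFP-MMP7 is a mammalian expression plasmid built on a GFP-containing derivative of the pcDNA3 backbone, carrying the human matrix metalloproteinase 7 (MMP7, also called matrilysin or PUMP-1) coding sequence. The roughly 800 bp insert was cloned between EcoRI and XbaI sites, both retained, directly downstream of an Aequorea victoria-derived GFP open reading frame (which the automated annotation matches to a GFP variant called sg12), so that GFP is fused to the N terminus of MMP7. Transcription of the fusion is driven by the human cytomegalovirus immediate early enhancer and promoter and terminated by the bovine growth hormone polyadenylation signal. T7 and SP6 phage promoters flank the cassette, as is standard for pcDNA3, and could support in vitro transcription or serve as priming sites.

In bacteria, the plasmid is maintained through a high-copy ColE1/pUC-type origin and selected with ampicillin via the β-lactamase gene; an f1 origin is also present for single-stranded DNA production. For mammalian cells, a separate cassette places the neomycin phosphotransferase gene under the SV40 early promoter with an SV40 polyadenylation signal, allowing G418 selection of stable transfectants. The short fragments annotated as HIV-1 LTR, ble, lacI and lac regulatory elements are likely backbone remnants or chance matches rather than functional parts. The assembled sequence is about 6.9 kb, consistent with the stated backbone and insert sizes. The record does not state a specific purpose, but the design suits transient or stable expression of fluorescently tagged MMP7 to follow its expression and localisation in mammalian cells.
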