Features (pLannotate 1.2.2; 22 found; start..end, strand, type, name):
     36..80      -  misc_feature   bom (fragment): basis of mobility region from pBR322
    235..614     +  enhancer       CMV enhancer: human cytomegalovirus immediate early enhancer
    615..818     +  promoter       CMV promoter: human cytomegalovirus (CMV) immediate early promoter
    814..847     +  LTR            5' LTR (truncated) (fragment): truncated 5' long terminal repeat (LTR) from HIV-1
    863..881     +  promoter       T7 promoter: promoter for bacteriophage T7 RNA polymerase
    922..1638    +  CDS            sg12: sg12 is a basic (constitutively fluorescent) long stokes shift fluorescent protein published in 1997, derived from Aequorea victoria.
   1645..2442    +  CDS            MMP7: MMP7_HUMAN - Also known as MPSL1, PUMP1. Experimental evidence at protein level: Swiss-Prot protein existence level 1. Degrades casein, gelatins of types I, III, IV, and V, and fibronectin. Activates procollagenase. From Homo sapiens (Human).
   2477..2495    -  promoter       SP6 promoter: promoter for bacteriophage SP6 RNA polymerase
   2521..2745    +  polyA_signal   bGH poly(A) signal: bovine growth hormone polyadenylation signal
   2749..2770    +  promoter       SV40 promoter (fragment): SV40 enhancer and early promoter
   2791..3219    +  rep_origin     f1 ori (sequence partly withheld): f1 bacteriophage origin of replication; arrow indicates direction of (+) strand synthesis
   3233..3563    +  promoter       SV40 promoter: SV40 enhancer and early promoter
   3630..4421    +  CDS            neo: KKA2_KLEPN - Also known as kan, nptII. Experimental evidence at protein level: Swiss-Prot protein existence level 1. Resistance to kanamycin, neomycin, paromomycin, ribostamycin, butirosin and gentamicin B. From Klebsiella pneumoniae.
   4445..4603    +  CDS            ble (fragment): BLE_KLEPN - Experimental evidence at protein level: Swiss-Prot protein existence level 1. Binding protein with a strong affinity to the bleomycin family of antibiotics. Binds to CL990; an antimitotic-antibiotic compound. From Klebsiella pneumoniae.
   4598..4719    +  polyA_signal   SV40 poly(A) signal: SV40 polyadenylation signal
   4792..4808    -  protein_bind   lac operator: The lac repressor binds to the lac operator to inhibit transcription in E. coli. This inhibition can be relieved by adding lactose or isopropyl-β-D-thiogalactopyranoside (IPTG). lac repressor encoded by lacI
   4816..4846    -  promoter       lac promoter: promoter for the E. coli lac operon
   4861..4882    -  protein_bind   CAP binding site: CAP binding activates transcription in the presence of cAMP. E. coli catabolite activator protein
   4895..4987    -  CDS            lacI (fragment): lac repressor; lacI; The lac repressor binds to the lac operator to inhibit transcription in E. coli. This inhibition can be relieved by adding lactose or isopropyl-β-D-thiogalactopyranoside (IPTG).
   5170..5758    -  rep_origin     ori: high-copy-number ColE1/pMB1/pBR322/pUC origin of replication
   5929..6789    -  CDS            AmpR: β-lactamase; bla; confers resistance to ampicillin, carbenicillin, and related antibiotics
   6790..6894    -  promoter       AmpR promoter: bla
>Addgene plasmid #11989 | pcDNA3-GFP-MMP7 | addgene full sequence | sequence record 133484 | Addgene assembled sequence
GACGGATCGGGAGATCTCCCGATCCCCTATGGTCGACTCTCAGTACAATCTGCTCTGATGCCGCATAGTT
AAGCCAGTATCTGCTCCCTGCTTGTGTGTTGGAGGTCGCTGAGTAGTGCGCGAGCAAAATTTAAGCTACA
ACAAGGCAAGGCTTGACCGACAATTGCATGAAGAATCTGCTTAGGGTTAGGCGTTTTGCGCTGCTTCGCG
ATGTACGGGCCAGATATACGCGTTGACATTGATTATTGACTAGTTATTAATAGTAATCAATTACGGGGTC
ATTAGTTCATAGCCCATATATGGAGTTCCGCGTTACATAACTTACGGTAAATGGCCCGCCTGGCTGACCG
CCCAACGACCCCCGCCCATTGACGTCAATAATGACGTATGTTCCCATAGTAACGCCAATAGGGACTTTCC
ATTGACGTCAATGGGTGGACTATTTACGGTAAACTGCCCACTTGGCAGTACATCAAGTGTATCATATGCC
AAGTACGCCCCCTATTGACGTCAATGACGGTAAATGGCCCGCCTGGCATTATGCCCAGTACATGACCTTA
TGGGACTTTCCTACTTGGCAGTACATCTACGTATTAGTCATCGCTATTACCATGGTGATGCGGTTTTGGC
AGTACATCAATGGGCGTGGATAGCGGTTTGACTCACGGGGATTTCCAAGTCTCCACCCCATTGACGTCAA
TGGGAGTTTGTTTTGGCACCAAAATCAACGGGACTTTCCAAAATGTCGTAACAACTCCGCCCCATTGACG
CAAATGGGCGGTAGGCGTGTACGGTGGGAGGTCTATATAAGCAGAGCTCTCTGGCTAACTAGAGAACCCA
CTGCTTACTGGCTTATCGAAATTAATACGACTCACTATAGGGAGACCCAAGCTTGATCCAGCCTCCGCGG
GCGCGCAAGAAATGGCTAGCAAGGGCGAGGAGCTGTTCACCGGGGTGGTGCCCATCCTGGTCGAGCTGGA
CGGCGACGTAAACGGCCACAAGTTCAGCGTGTCCGGCGAGGGCGAGGGCGATGCCACCTACGGCAAGCTG
ACCCTGAAGTTCATCTGCACCACCGGCAAGCTGCCCGTGCCCTGGCCCACACTAGTGACCACCCTGTGCT
ACGGCGTGCAGTGCTTCAGCCGCTACCCCGGCCACATGAAGCAGCACGACTTCTTCAAGTCCGCCATGCC
CGAAGGCTACGTCCAGGAGCGCACCATCTTCTTCAAGGACGACGGCAACTTCAAGACCCGCGCCGAGGTG
AAGTTCGAGGGCGACACCCTGGTGAACCGCATCGAGCTGAAGGGCATCGACTTCAAGGAGGACGGCAACA
TCCTGGGGCACAAGCTGGAGTACAACTACAACAGCCACAACGTCTATATCATGGCCGACAAGCAGAAGAA
CGGCATCAAGGTTAACTTCAAGACCCGCCACAACATCGAGGACGGCAGCGTGCAGCTCGCCGACCACTAC
CAGCAGAACACCCCCATCGGCGACGGCCCCGTGCTGCTGCCCGACAACCACTACCTGAGCACCCAGTCCG
CCCTGAGCAAAGACCCCAACGAGAAGCGCGATCACATGGTCCTGCTGGAGTTCGTGACCGCCGCCGGCAT
CACTCACGGCATGGACGAGCTGTACAAGGAATTCCGACTCACCGTGCTGTGTGCTGTGTGCCTGCTGCCT
GGCAGCCTGGCCCTGCCGCTGCCTCAGGAGGCGGGAGGCATGAGTGAGCTACAGTGGGAACAGGCTCAGG
ACTATCTCAAGAGATTTTATCTCTATGACTCAGAAACAAAAAATGCCAACAGTTTAGAAGCCAAACTCAA
GGAGATGCAAAAATTCTTTGGCCTACCTATAACTGGAATGTTAAACTCCCACGTCATAGAAATAATGCAG
AAGCCCAGATGTGGAGTGCCAGATGTTGCAGAATACTCACTATTTCCAAATAGCCCAAAATGGACTTCCA
AAGTGGTCACCTACAGGATCGTATCATATACTCGAGACTTACCGCATATTACAGTGGATCGATTAGTGTC
AAAGGCTTTAAACATGTGGGGCAAAGAGATCCCCCTGCATTTCAGGAAAGTTGTATGGGGAACTGCTGAC
ATCATGATTGGCTTTGCGCGAGGAGCTCATGGGGACTCCTACCCATTTGATGGGCCAGGAAACACGCTGG
CTCATGCCTTTGCGCCTGGGACAGGTCTCGGAGGAGATGCTCACTTCGATGAGGATGAACGCTGGACGGA
TGGTAGCAGTCTAGGGATTAACTTCCTGTATGCTGCAACTCATGAACTTGGCCATTCTTTGGGTATGGGA
CATTCCTCTGATCCTAATGCAGTGATGTATCCAACCTATGGAAATGGAGATCCCCAAAATTTTAAACTTT
CCCAGGATGATATTAAGGGCATTCAGAAACTATATGGAAAGAGAAGTAATTCAAGAAAGAAATAGAAACT
TCAGGCAGAACTCTAGAGGGCCCTATTCTATAGTGTCACCTAAATGCTAGAGCTCGCTGATCAGCCTCGA
CTGTGCCTTCTAGTTGCCAGCCATCTGTTGTTTGCCCCTCCCCCGTGCCTTCCTTGACCCTGGAAGGTGC
CACTCCCACTGTCCTTTCCTAATAAAATGAGGAAATTGCATCGCATTGTCTGAGTAGGTGTCATTCTATT
CTGGGGGGTGGGGTGGGGCAGGACAGCAAGGGGGAGGATTGGGAAGACAATAGCAGGCATGCTGGGGATG
CGGTGGGCTCTATGGCTTCTGAGGCGGAAAGAACCAGCTGGGGCTCTAGGGGGTATCCCC
[124 nt withheld, positions 2791-2914]
C
[32 nt withheld, positions 2916-2947]
CA
[57 nt withheld, positions 2950-3006]
A
[49 nt withheld, positions 3008-3056]
CCTTTGACGTTGGAGTCCACGTTCTTT
[37 nt withheld, positions 3084-3120]
ACCCTATCTCGGTCTATTCTTTTGATTTATAAGGGATTTTGGGGATTTCGGCCTATTGGTTAAAAAATGA
GCTGATTTAACAAAAATTTAACGCGAATTAATTCTGTGGAATGTGTGTCAGTTAGGGTGTGGAAAGTCCC
CAGGCTCCCCAGGCAGGCAGAAGTATGCAAAGCATGCATCTCAATTAGTCAGCAACCAGGTGTGGAAAGT
CCCCAGGCTCCCCAGCAGGCAGAAGTATGCAAAGCATGCATCTCAATTAGTCAGCAACCATAGTCCCGCC
CCTAACTCCGCCCATCCCGCCCCTAACTCCGCCCAGTTCCGCCCATTCTCCGCCCCATGGCTGACTAATT
TTTTTTATTTATGCAGAGGCCGAGGCCGCCTCTGCCTCTGAGCTATTCCAGAAGTAGTGAGGAGGCTTTT
TTGGAGGCCTAGGCTTTTGCAAAAAGCTCCCGGGAGCTTGTATATCCATTTTCGGATCTGATCAAGAGAC
AGGATGAGGATCGTTTCGCATGATTGAACAAGATGGATTGCACGCAGGTTCTCCGGCCGCTTGGGTGGAG
AGGCTATTCGGCTATGACTGGGCACAACAGACAATCGGCTGCTCTGATGCCGCCGTGTTCCGGCTGTCAG
CGCAGGGGCGCCCGGTTCTTTTTGTCAAGACCGACCTGTCCGGTGCCCTGAATGAACTGCAGGACGAGGC
AGCGCGGCTATCGTGGCTGGCCACGACGGGCGTTCCTTGCGCAGCTGTGCTCGACGTTGTCACTGAAGCG
GGAAGGGACTGGCTGCTATTGGGCGAAGTGCCGGGGCAGGATCTCCTGTCATCTCACCTTGCTCCTGCCG
AGAAAGTATCCATCATGGCTGATGCAATGCGGCGGCTGCATACGCTTGATCCGGCTACCTGCCCATTCGA
CCACCAAGCGAAACATCGCATCGAGCGAGCACGTACTCGGATGGAAGCCGGTCTTGTCGATCAGGATGAT
CTGGACGAAGAGCATCAGGGGCTCGCGCCAGCCGAACTGTTCGCCAGGCTCAAGGCGCGCATGCCCGACG
GCGAGGATCTCGTCGTGACCCATGGCGATGCCTGCTTGCCGAATATCATGGTGGAAAATGGCCGCTTTTC
TGGATTCATCGACTGTGGCCGGCTGGGTGTGGCGGACCGCTATCAGGACATAGCGTTGGCTACCCGTGAT
ATTGCTGAAGAGCTTGGCGGCGAATGGGCTGACCGCTTCCTCGTGCTTTACGGTATCGCCGCTCCCGATT
CGCAGCGCATCGCCTTCTATCGCCTTCTTGACGAGTTCTTCTGAGCGGGACTCTGGGGTTCGAAATGACC
GACCAAGCGACGCCCAACCTGCCATCACGAGATTTCGATTCCACCGCCGCCTTCTATGAAAGGTTGGGCT
TCGGAATCGTTTTCCGGGACGCCGGCTGGATGATCCTCCAGCGCGGGGATCTCATGCTGGAGTTCTTCGC
CCACCCCAACTTGTTTATTGCAGCTTATAATGGTTACAAATAAAGCAATAGCATCACAAATTTCACAAAT
AAAGCATTTTTTTCACTGCATTCTAGTTGTGGTTTGTCCAAACTCATCAATGTATCTTATCATGTCTGTA
TACCGTCGACCTCTAGCTAGAGCTTGGCGTAATCATGGTCATAGCTGTTTCCTGTGTGAAATTGTTATCC
GCTCACAATTCCACACAACATACGAGCCGGAAGCATAAAGTGTAAAGCCTGGGGTGCCTAATGAGTGAGC
TAACTCACATTAATTGCGTTGCGCTCACTGCCCGCTTTCCAGTCGGGAAACCTGTCGTGCCAGCTGCATT
AATGAATCGGCCAACGCGCGGGGAGAGGCGGTTTGCGTATTGGGCGCTCTTCCGCTTCCTCGCTCACTGA
CTCGCTGCGCTCGGTCGTTCGGCTGCGGCGAGCGGTATCAGCTCACTCAAAGGCGGTAATACGGTTATCC
ACAGAATCAGGGGATAACGCAGGAAAGAACATGTGAGCAAAAGGCCAGCAAAAGGCCAGGAACCGTAAAA
AGGCCGCGTTGCTGGCGTTTTTCCATAGGCTCCGCCCCCCTGACGAGCATCACAAAAATCGACGCTCAAG
TCAGAGGTGGCGAAACCCGACAGGACTATAAAGATACCAGGCGTTTCCCCCTGGAAGCTCCCTCGTGCGC
TCTCCTGTTCCGACCCTGCCGCTTACCGGATACCTGTCCGCCTTTCTCCCTTCGGGAAGCGTGGCGCTTT
CTCAATGCTCACGCTGTAGGTATCTCAGTTCGGTGTAGGTCGTTCGCTCCAAGCTGGGCTGTGTGCACGA
ACCCCCCGTTCAGCCCGACCGCTGCGCCTTATCCGGTAACTATCGTCTTGAGTCCAACCCGGTAAGACAC
GACTTATCGCCACTGGCAGCAGCCACTGGTAACAGGATTAGCAGAGCGAGGTATGTAGGCGGTGCTACAG
AGTTCTTGAAGTGGTGGCCTAACTACGGCTACACTAGAAGGACAGTATTTGGTATCTGCGCTCTGCTGAA
GCCAGTTACCTTCGGAAAAAGAGTTGGTAGCTCTTGATCCGGCAAACAAACCACCGCTGGTAGCGGTGGT
TTTTTTGTTTGCAAGCAGCAGATTACGCGCAGAAAAAAAGGATCTCAAGAAGATCCTTTGATCTTTTCTA
CGGGGTCTGACGCTCAGTGGAACGAAAACTCACGTTAAGGGATTTTGGTCATGAGATTATCAAAAAGGAT
CTTCACCTAGATCCTTTTAAATTAAAAATGAAGTTTTAAATCAATCTAAAGTATATATGAGTAAACTTGG
TCTGACAGTTACCAATGCTTAATCAGTGAGGCACCTATCTCAGCGATCTGTCTATTTCGTTCATCCATAG
TTGCCTGACTCCCCGTCGTGTAGATAACTACGATACGGGAGGGCTTACCATCTGGCCCCAGTGCTGCAAT
GATACCGCGAGACCCACGCTCACCGGCTCCAGATTTATCAGCAATAAACCAGCCAGCCGGAAGGGCCGAG
CGCAGAAGTGGTCCTGCAACTTTATCCGCCTCCATCCAGTCTATTAATTGTTGCCGGGAAGCTAGAGTAA
GTAGTTCGCCAGTTAATAGTTTGCGCAACGTTGTTGCCATTGCTACAGGCATCGTGGTGTCACGCTCGTC
GTTTGGTATGGCTTCATTCAGCTCCGGTTCCCAACGATCAAGGCGAGTTACATGATCCCCCATGTTGTGC
AAAAAAGCGGTTAGCTCCTTCGGTCCTCCGATCGTTGTCAGAAGTAAGTTGGCCGCAGTGTTATCACTCA
TGGTTATGGCAGCACTGCATAATTCTCTTACTGTCATGCCATCCGTAAGATGCTTTTCTGTGACTGGTGA
GTACTCAACCAAGTCATTCTGAGAATAGTGTATGCGGCGACCGAGTTGCTCTTGCCCGGCGTCAATACGG
GATAATACCGCGCCACATAGCAGAACTTTAAAAGTGCTCATCATTGGAAAACGTTCTTCGGGGCGAAAAC
TCTCAAGGATCTTACCGCTGTTGAGATCCAGTTCGATGTAACCCACTCGTGCACCCAACTGATCTTCAGC
ATCTTTTACTTTCACCAGCGTTTCTGGGTGAGCAAAAACAGGAAGGCAAAATGCCGCAAAAAAGGGAATA
AGGGCGACACGGAAATGTTGAATACTCATACTCTTCCTTTTTCAATATTATTGAAGCATTTATCAGGGTT
ATTGTCTCATGAGCGGATACATATTTGAATGTATTTAGAAAAATAAACAAATAGGGGTTCCGCGCACATT
TCCCCGAAAAGTGCCACCTGACGTC
