>Addgene plasmid #11989 | pcDNA3-GFP-MMP7 | addgene partial sequence | sequence record 133482 | CMV-F 5'-CGCAAATGGGCGGTAGGCGTG-3'
ACTAGAGAACCCACTGCTTACTGGCTTATCGAAATTAATACGACTCACTATAGGGAGACCCAAGCTTGAT
CCAGCCTCCGCGGGCGCGCAAGAAATGGCTAGCAAGGGCGAGGAGCTGTTCACCGGGGTGGTGCCCATCC
TGGTCGAGCTGGACGGCGACGTAAACGGCCACAAGTTCAGCGTGTCCGGCGAGGGCGAGGGCGATGCCAC
CTACGGCAAGCTGACCCTGAAGTTCATCTGCACCACCGGCAAGCTGCCCGTGCCCTGGCCCACACTAGTG
ACCACCCTGTGCTACGGCGTGCAGTGCTTCAGCCGCTACCCCGGCCACATGAAGCAGCACGACTTCTTCA
AGTCCGCCATGCCCGAAGGCTACGTCCAGGAGCGCACCATCTTCTTCAAGGACGACGGCAACTTCAAGAC
CCGCGCCGAGGTGAAGTTCGAGGGCGACACCCTGGTGAACCGCATCGAGCTGAAGGGCATCGACTTCAAG
GAGGACGGCAACATCCTGGGGCACAAGCTGGAGTACAACTACAACAGCCACAACGTCTATATCATGGCCG
ACAAGCAGAAGAACGGCATCAAGGTTAACTTCAAGACCCGCCACAACATCGAGGACGGCAGCGTGCAGCT
CGCCGACCACTACCAGCAGAACACCCCCATCGGCGACGGCCCCGTGCTGCTGCCCGACAACCACTACCTG
AGCACCCAGTCCGCCCTGAGCAAAGACCCCAACGAGAAGCGCGATCACATGGTCCTGCTGGAGTTCGTGA
CCGCCGCCGGCATCACTCACGGCATGGACGAGCTGTACAAGGAATTCCGACTCACCGTGCTGTGTGCTGT
GTGCCTGCTGCCTGGCAGCCTGGCCCTGCCGCTGCCTCAGGAGGCGGGAGGCATGAGTGAGCTACAGTGG
GAACAGGCTCAGGACTATCTCAAGAGATTTTATCTCTATGACTCA
