>Addgene plasmid #11989 | pcDNA3-GFP-MMP7 | addgene partial sequence | sequence record 133483 | EGFP-C 5'-CATGGTCCTGCTGGAGTTCGTG-3'
AGGAATTCCGACTCACCGTGCTGTGTGCTGTGTGCCTGCTGCCTGGCAGCCTGGCCCTGCCGCTGCCTCA
GGAGGCGGGAGGCATGAGTGAGCTACAGTGGGAACAGGCTCAGGACTATCTCAAGAGATTTTATCTCTAT
GACTCAGAAACAAAAAATGCCAACAGTTTAGAAGCCAAACTCAAGGAGATGCAAAAATTCTTTGGCCTAC
CTATAACTGGAATGTTAAACTCCCACGTCATAGAAATAATGCAGAAGCCCAGATGTGGAGTGCCAGATGT
TGCAGAATACTCACTATTTCCAAATAGCCCAAAATGGACTTCCAAAGTGGTCACCTACAGGATCGTATCA
TATACTCGAGACTTACCGCATATTACAGTGGATCGATTAGTGTCAAAGGCTTTAAACATGTGGGGCAAAG
AGATCCCCCTGCATTTCAGGAAAGTTGTATGGGGAACTGCTGACATCATGATTGGCTTTGCGCGAGGAGC
TCATGGGGACTCCTACCCATTTGATGGGCCAGGAAACACGCTGGCTCATGCCTTTGCGCCTGGGACAGGT
CTCGGAGGAGATGCTCACTTCGATGAGGATGAACGCTGGACGGATGGTAGCAGTCTAGGGATTAACTTCC
TGTATGCTGCAACTCATGAACTTGGCCATTCTTTGGGTATGGGACATTCCTCTGATCCTAATGCAGTGAT
GTATCCAACCTATGGAAATGGAGATCCCCAAAATTTTAAACTTTCCCAGGATGATATTAAGGGCATTCAG
AAACTATATGGAAAGAGAAGTAATTCAAGAAAGAAATAGAAACTTCAGGCAGAACTCTAGAGGGCCCTAT
TCTATAGTGTCACCTAAATGCTAGAGCTCGCTGATCAGCCTCGACTGTGCCTTCTAGTTGCCAGCCATCT
GTTGTTTGCCCCTCCCC
